>Addgene plasmid #48800 | pLJM60-S6K1(T389S) barcoded | addgene partial sequence | sequence record 75478 | pLJM1-3
CGCTGCGTTTCCCGGAACCACGCCCAGAGCAGCCGCGTCCCTGCGCAAACCCAGGGCTGCCTTGGAAAAG
GCGCAACCCCAACCCCCTCGAGCCGCGGCCAAAGTGGATCTCTGCTGTCCCTGTAATAAACCCGAAAATT
TTGAATTTTTGTAATTTGTTTTTGTAATTCTTTAGTTTGTATGTCTGTTGCTATTATGTCTACTATTCTT
TCCCCTGCACTGTACCCCCCAATCCCCCCTTTTCTTTTAAAATTGTGGATGAATACTGCCATTTGTCTCG
AGGTCGAGAATTCTCACTGCGGCCGCTCATAGATTCATACGCAGGTGCTCTGGCCGTTTGGAGATCATAG
GAAAAGCTTGTTTTTTGTATGGCCCAGAGTTGGGCTGTCGGATTGGAAGTGGCGCTGAAGCTTCCCCGCT
CGTTGTCACATCCATCTGCTCTATTCCACTTGTTTCCATTGGGTATTCCACAGGTGTCTGAGGATTTGCT
GTGCTGGCTGAAGCACCTCGTCCCCAGAAATCCCCAGGAGAGAATTTGACTGGGCTGACAGGCGTTCGTG
GGCTACCAATAAATCTTCGAGGCGATCGGATTTTTGGTTCAAAAGAAAACTTTTCTTTCACACTTTCAAG
TACAGATGGAGCCACATATGAAAAACCCAGAAAGACCTGGTTGGCACTTTCACTGAGAGTTGAGTCATCG
GGGCTGTCAACAGGTGTCTGACGAGTAAACTTTGAATCAAACTGACTCACATCCTCTTCAGATTGCAACA
GAGGCTTAAAGGGGGGCTCCACCTTCCGAGCCAAAAGCTCTTCCCAGTTAATGTGTCTAAAAAATGGATG
CGCTTGGACTTCTCCAGCATCCCCAGGGCCAGCTCCAAGACGAGAAGCAGCATTTCTTTTCAGCAGCTTT
TTAAGCAGATCTCGAGCTTCTTGTGTGAGGTAGGGAGGCAAATTAAGTTTACATTTGAGGATTTTGTCAA
TTGTTTTCTTTCTATTCT
