>Addgene plasmid #48800 | pLJM60-S6K1(T389S) barcoded | addgene partial sequence | sequence record 75479 | CMV-F 5'-CGCAAATGGGCGGTAGGCGTG-3'
CTATATAAGCAGAGCTCGTTTAGTGAACCGTCAGATCGCCTGGAGACGCCATCCACGCTGTTTTGACCTC
CATAGAAGACACCGGGACCGATCCAGCCTCCGCGGCCGGGAACGGTGCATTGGAACGCGGATTCCCCGTG
CCAAGAGTGACGTAAGTACCGCCTATAGAGTCTATAGGCCCACCCCCTTGGCTTCGTTAGAACGCGGCTA
CAATTAATACATAACCTTATGTATCATACACATACGATTTAGGTGACACTATAGAATAACATCCACTTTG
CCTTTCTCTCCACAGGTGTCCACTCCCAGGTCCAACTGCACCTCGGTTCTATCGATTGAATTCACCATGG
AAATGGACTACAAGGATGACGATGACAAGGGTGGTGGTGGTGGTGCGTCGACGGGTACCATGGCAGGAGT
GTTTGACATAGACCTGGACCAGCCAGAGGATGCAGGCTCTGAGGATGAGCTGGAGGAGGGGGGTCAGTTA
AATGAAAGCATGGACCATGGGGGAGTTGGACCATATGAACTTGGCATGGAACATTGTGAGAAATTTGAAA
TCTCAGAAACTAGTGTGAACAGAGGGCCAGAAAAAATCAGACCAGAATGTTTTGAGCTACTTCGGGTACT
TGGTAAAGGGGGCTATGGAAAGGTTTTTCAAGTACGAAAAGTAACAGGAGCAAATACTGGGAAGATATTT
GCCATGAAGGTGCTTAAAAAGGCAATGATAGTAAGAAATGCTAAAGATACAGCTCATACAAAAGCAGAGC
GGAATATTCTGGAGGAAGTAAAGCATCCCTTCATTGTGGATTTAATTTATGCCTTTCAGACCGGTGGAAA
ACTCTACCTCATCCTTGAGTATCTCAGTGGAGGAGA
