[The description below was written by a language model from this plasmid's Addgene catalogue record.]
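Description:
pLJM60-S6K1(T389S) barcoded is a lentiviral mammalian expression plasmid built on the pLJM1 backbone (about 7.4 kb without insert). It is propagated in bacteria under ampicillin selection, in a recombination-deficient strain of the kind commonly used to keep lentiviral repeat sequences stable. Transduced or transfected mammalian cells can be selected with puromycin. No feature table is provided, so the specific viral elements, origin of replication and the promoter driving the puromycin marker are not documented here; the copy number is listed as unknown.

The payload is rat ribosomal protein S6 kinase 1 (S6K1, gene Rps6kb1, also called p70 S6K-alpha) carrying a T389S substitution, in which the threonine at position 389 is replaced by serine. The coding sequence was inserted by restriction cloning between SalI and NotI sites, both of which are retained, and is expressed from a CMV promoter. The backbone supplies an N-terminal FLAG tag, which allows detection or immunoprecipitation of the exogenous kinase. A short six-nucleotide barcode sits at the N-terminal end of the insert, presumably serving to distinguish this variant from related constructs in the same series, although the record does not explain its use.

The stated purpose is simply to express mutant S6K1. Threonine 389 is the well-known hydrophobic-motif site phosphorylated by mTORC1, and the associated publication concerns how mTORC1 phosphorylation sites determine their sensitivity to starvation and rapamycin. The construct therefore fits experiments testing how changing the phosphoacceptor residue from threonine to serine alters phosphorylation of this site under such conditions.
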