Addgene plasmid #48800: pLJM60-S6K1(T389S) barcoded
Purpose: expresses mutant S6K1
Depositing lab: David Sabatini. Depositing organization: Whitehead Institute for Biomedical Research. Publication: mTORC1 phosphorylation sites encode their sensitivity to starvation and rapamycin. Kang SA, Pacold ME, Cervantes CL, Lim D, Lou HJ, Ottina K, Gray NS, Turk BE, Yaffe MB, Sabatini DM. Science. 2013 Jul 26;341(6144):1236566. doi: 10.1126/science.1236566. PubMed 23888043.
Backbone
  Vector backbone: pLJM1
  Backbone manufacturer: Sabatini lab
  Backbone size w/o insert (bp): 7400
  Vector type: Mammalian Expression, Lentiviral
  Selectable markers: Puromycin
Growth in bacteria
  Bacterial resistance: Ampicillin, 100 μg/mL
  Growth temperature: 37°C
  Growth strain: Stbl3
  Copy number: Unknown
Gene/Insert
  Gene/Insert name: S6K1 T389S (alt names: ribosomal protein S6 kinase T389S; S6K1; ribosomal protein S6 kinase)
  Species: R. norvegicus (rat)
  Mutation: T389S
  GenBank ID: AAA42103.1
  Entrez Gene: Rps6kb1 (a.k.a. p70 S6K-alpha)
  Promoter: CMV
  Tag / fusion protein: FLAG (N terminal on backbone); barcode: GGTACC (N terminal on insert)
  Cloning method: Restriction Enzyme; 5′ cloning site SalI (not destroyed); 3′ cloning site NotI (not destroyed)
  Sequencing primers: 5′ CMV-F; 3′ pLJM1-3
Terms and licenses: Academic/Nonprofit Terms; Industry Terms: Not Available to Industry
How to cite: pLJM60-S6K1(T389S) barcoded was a gift from David Sabatini (Addgene plasmid # 48800 ; http://n2t.net/addgene:48800 ; RRID:Addgene_48800)
